Addgene plasmid #137146: pAAV-nEF-Con/Foff 2.0-bREACHes-EYFP
Purpose: Intersectional viral expression of bREACHes-EYFP in cells expressing Cre AND NOT Flp
Depositing lab: Karl Deisseroth & INTRSECT 2.0 Project. Depositing organization: Stanford University. Publication: Comprehensive Dual- and Triple-Feature Intersectional Single-Vector Delivery of Diverse Functional Payloads to Cells of Behaving Mammals. Fenno LE, Ramakrishnan C, Kim YS, Evans KE, Lo M, Vesuna S, Inoue M, Cheung KYM, Yuen E, Pichamoorthy N, Hong ASO, Deisseroth K. Neuron. 2020 Jun 20. pii: S0896-6273(20)30432-3. doi: 10.1016/j.neuron.2020.06.003. PubMed 32574559.
Backbone
  Vector backbone: AAV2-nEF-WPRE
  Backbone size w/o insert (bp): 4600
  Vector type: AAV, Cre/Lox, Synthetic Biology ; Flp/FRT
Growth in bacteria
  Bacterial resistance: Ampicillin, 100 μg/mL
  Growth temperature: 37°C
  Growth strain: NEB Stable
  Copy number: High Copy
Gene/Insert
  Gene/Insert name: Con/Foff 2.0-bREACHes-EYFP
  Species: Synthetic; Prokaryotic
  Insert size (bp): 2400
  Mutation: n/a
  Promoter: nEF
  Cloning method: Restriction Enzyme; 5′ cloning site BamHI (unknown if destroyed); 3′ cloning site EcoRI (unknown if destroyed)
  Sequencing primers: 5′ GACCCTGCTTGCTCAACTCT; 3′ GGGCCACAACTCCTCATAAA
Terms and licenses: Academic/Nonprofit Terms; Industry Terms: Not Available to Industry
Depositor comments: Additional sequencing primers: Intron 2F GGGACGACATGACTTAACCAG; Intron 2R CCAGCCCTTCTCATGTTCAG; Intron 1F CCTGTATGTGACCCATGTGC; Intron 1R: GCACATGGGTCACATACAGG
How to cite: pAAV-nEF-Con/Foff 2.0-bREACHes-EYFP was a gift from Karl Deisseroth & INTRSECT 2.0 Project (Addgene plasmid # 137146 ; http://n2t.net/addgene:137146 ; RRID:Addgene_137146)
