[The description below was written by a language model from this plasmid's Addgene catalogue record, the feature table of its GenBank file and pLannotate feature annotations shown in this document.]
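Description:
pAAV-nEF-Con/Foff 2.0-bREACHes-EYFP is an AAV2 transfer plasmid of about 7 kb from the INTRSECT 2.0 intersectional expression series. It is designed to express the opsin fusion bREACHes-EYFP only in cells that contain Cre recombinase and lack Flp. In bacteria it is maintained through a high-copy ColE1/pUC-type origin with ampicillin resistance (AmpR), and the backbone also carries an f1/M13 phage origin. The two AAV2 inverted terminal repeats flank the expression cassette and define the segment that is packaged into recombinant AAV particles.

Expression is driven by the nEF promoter, annotated as the human EF-1α core promoter followed by a truncated HTLV-1 5' LTR segment. Downstream of the cassette, a WPRE enhances transcript stability and expression, and a human growth hormone polyadenylation signal terminates the transcript. The coding sequence is split into pieces separated by short β-globin-derived intron fragments that house the recombinase sites. An opening piece follows a Kozak sequence and includes a channelrhodopsin-like match. The middle piece lies in reverse orientation and contains YFP-type sequence plus a short KCNJ2 (Kir2.1)-derived stretch, probably a trafficking motif. The remaining EYFP portion is in the forward orientation. The middle piece is bracketed by oppositely oriented loxN and lox2272 pairs, so Cre inverts and locks it into the sense orientation. Splicing can then remove the introns to give a continuous reading frame. Two minimal FRT sites in opposite orientation flank the whole coding region, so Flp inverts it relative to the promoter and shuts off expression.

The two sequence records differ by 11 bp (7,004 versus 7,015), which appears to lie in the first ITR. The construct is used for optogenetic control and fluorescent labelling of neuronal populations defined by two genetic features.
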