LOCUS       Exported 7004 bp ds-DNA circular SYN 12-MAY-2021
DEFINITION  Intersectional viral expression of bREACHes-EYFP in cells expressing
            Cre AND NOT Flp.
ACCESSION   .
VERSION     .
KEYWORDS    pAAV-nEF-Con/Foff 2.0-bREACHes-EYFP
SOURCE      synthetic DNA construct
  ORGANISM  synthetic DNA construct
REFERENCE   1 (bases 1 to 7004)
  AUTHORS   Fenno LE, Ramakrishnan C, Kim YS, Evans KE, Lo M, Vesuna S, Inoue M,
            Cheung KYM, Yuen E, Pichamoorthy N, Hong ASO, Deisseroth K
  TITLE     Comprehensive Dual- and Triple-Feature Intersectional Single-Vector
            Delivery of Diverse Functional Payloads to Cells of Behaving
            Mammals.
  JOURNAL   Neuron. 2020 Jun 20. pii: S0896-6273(20)30432-3. doi:
            10.1016/j.neuron.2020.06.003.
  PUBMED    32574559
REFERENCE   2 (bases 1 to 7004)
  AUTHORS   .
  TITLE     Direct Submission
  JOURNAL   Exported May 12, 2021 from SnapGene Server 1.1.58
            http://www.snapgene.com
FEATURES             Location/Qualifiers
     source          1..7004
                     /organism="synthetic DNA construct"
                     /mol_type="other DNA"
     repeat_region   1..130
                     /label=AAV2 ITR (alternate)
                     /note="Functional equivalent of wild-type AAV2 ITR"
     promoter        177..388
                     /label=EF-1-alpha core promoter
                     /note="core promoter for human elongation factor
                     EF-1-alpha"
     LTR             401..669
                     /label=5' LTR (truncated)
                     /note="truncated 5' long terminal repeat (LTR) from human
                     T-cell leukemia virus (HTLV) type 1"
     protein_bind    697..730
                     /label=FRT (minimal)
                     /bound_moiety="FLP recombinase from the Saccharomyces
                     cerevisiae 2u plasmid"
                     /note="supports FLP-mediated excision but not integration
                     (Turan and Bode, 2011)"
     regulatory      823..832
                     /regulatory_class="other"
                     /note="vertebrate consensus sequence for strong initiation
                     of translation (Kozak, 1987)"
     protein_bind    1309..1342
                     /label=loxN
                     /bound_moiety="Cre recombinase"
                     /note="Cre-mediated recombination occurs in the 8-bp core
                     sequence (GTATACCT). loxN sites are compatible with each
                     other, but incompatible with loxP or lox2272 sites."
     protein_bind    1393..1426
                     /label=lox2272
                     /bound_moiety="Cre recombinase"
                     /note="Cre-mediated recombination occurs in the 8-bp core
                     sequence (GGATACTT). lox2272 sites are compatible with each
                     other, but incompatible with loxP or loxN sites (Lee and
                     Saito, 1988)."
     primer_bind     1539..1560
                     /label=EGFP-N
                     /note="EGFP, reverse primer"
     protein_bind    complement(2230..2263)
                     /label=loxN
                     /bound_moiety="Cre recombinase"
                     /note="Cre-mediated recombination occurs in the 8-bp core
                     sequence (GTATACCT). loxN sites are compatible with each
                     other, but incompatible with loxP or lox2272 sites."
     protein_bind    complement(2314..2347)
                     /label=lox2272
                     /bound_moiety="Cre recombinase"
                     /note="Cre-mediated recombination occurs in the 8-bp core
                     sequence (GGATACTT). lox2272 sites are compatible with each
                     other, but incompatible with loxP or loxN sites (Lee and
                     Saito, 1988)."
     primer_bind     complement(2569..2588)
                     /label=EXFP-R
                     /note="For distinguishing EGFP variants, reverse primer"
     CDS             2728..2979
                     /codon_start=1
                     /product="C-terminal fragment of mVenus for use in
                     bimolecular fluorescence complementation (BiFC) (Kodama and
                     Hu, 2010)"
                     /label=VC155
                     /translation="DKQKNGIKVNFKIRHNIEDGSVQLADHYQQNTPIGDGPVLLPDNH
                     YLSYQSALSKDPNEKRDHMVLLEFVTAAGITLGMDELYK"
     primer_bind     2916..2937
                     /label=EGFP-C
                     /note="EGFP, forward primer"
     protein_bind    complement(2989..3022)
                     /label=FRT (minimal)
                     /bound_moiety="FLP recombinase from the Saccharomyces
                     cerevisiae 2u plasmid"
                     /note="supports FLP-mediated excision but not integration
                     (Turan and Bode, 2011)"
     misc_feature    3131..3719
                     /label=WPRE
                     /note="woodchuck hepatitis virus posttranscriptional
                     regulatory element"
     primer_bind     complement(3184..3204)
                     /label=WPRE-R
                     /note="WPRE, reverse primer"
     CDS             complement(3602..3613)
                     /codon_start=1
                     /product="Factor Xa recognition and cleavage site"
                     /label=Factor Xa site
                     /translation="IEGR"
     polyA_signal    3751..4227
                     /label=hGH poly(A) signal
                     /note="human growth hormone polyadenylation signal"
     primer_bind     complement(3950..3969)
                     /label=hGH-PA-R
                     /note="Human growth hormone terminator, reverse primer"
     repeat_region   4267..4407
                     /label=AAV2 ITR
                     /note="inverted terminal repeat of adeno-associated virus
                     serotype 2"
     repeat_region   4267..4396
                     /label=AAV2 ITR
     rep_origin      4482..4937
                     /direction=RIGHT
                     /label=f1 ori
                     /note="f1 bacteriophage origin of replication; arrow
                     indicates direction of (+) strand synthesis"
     primer_bind     complement(4569..4588)
                     /label=F1ori-R
                     /note="F1 origin, reverse primer"
     primer_bind     4779..4800
                     /label=F1ori-F
                     /note="F1 origin, forward primer"
     primer_bind     complement(4954..4973)
                     /label=pRS-marker
                     /note="pRS vectors, use to sequence yeast selectable
                     marker"
     primer_bind     5073..5095
                     /label=pGEX 3'
                     /note="pGEX vectors, reverse primer"
     primer_bind     complement(5133..5151)
                     /label=pBRforEco
                     /note="pBR322 vectors, upsteam of EcoRI site, forward
                     primer"
     promoter        5219..5323
                     /gene="bla"
                     /label=AmpR promoter
     CDS             5324..6184
                     /codon_start=1
                     /gene="bla"
                     /product="beta-lactamase"
                     /label=AmpR
                     /note="confers resistance to ampicillin, carbenicillin, and
                     related antibiotics"
                     /translation="MSIQHFRVALIPFFAAFCLPVFAHPETLVKVKDAEDQLGARVGYI
                     ELDLNSGKILESFRPEERFPMMSTFKVLLCGAVLSRIDAGQEQLGRRIHYSQNDLVEYS
                     PVTEKHLTDGMTVRELCSAAITMSDNTAANLLLTTIGGPKELTAFLHNMGDHVTRLDRW
                     EPELNEAIPNDERDTTMPVAMATTLRKLLTGELLTLASRQQLIDWMEADKVAGPLLRSA
                     LPAGWFIADKSGAGERGSRGIIAALGPDGKPSRIVVIYTTGSQATMDERNRQIAEIGAS
                     LIKHW"
     primer_bind     complement(5542..5561)
                     /label=Amp-R
                     /note="Ampicillin resistance gene, reverse primer"
     rep_origin      6355..6943
                     /direction=RIGHT
                     /label=ori
                     /note="high-copy-number ColE1/pMB1/pBR322/pUC origin of
                     replication"
     primer_bind     6844..6863
                     /label=pBR322ori-F
                     /note="pBR322 origin, forward primer"
ORIGIN
        1 cctgcaggca gctgcgcgct cgctcgctca ctgaggccgc ccgggcgtcg ggcgaccttt
       61 ggtcgcccgg cctcagtgag cgagcgagcg cgcagagagg gagtggccaa ctccatcact
      121 aggggttcct gcggccgcac gcgtaaggat ctgcgatcgc tccggtgccc gtcagtgggc
      181 agagcgcaca tcgcccacag tccccgagaa gttgggggga ggggtcggca attgaacggg
      241 tgcctagaga aggtggcgcg gggtaaactg ggaaagtgat gtcgtgtact ggctccgcct
      301 ttttcccgag ggtgggggag aaccgtatat aagtgcagta gtcgccgtga acgttctttt
      361 tcgcaacggg tttgccgcca gaacacagct gaagcttcga ggggctcgca tctctccttc
      421 acgcgcccgc cgccctacct gaggccgcca tccacgccgg ttgagtcgcg ttctgccgcc
      481 tcccgcctgt ggtgcctcct gaactgcgtc cgccgtctag gtaagtttaa agctcaggtc
      541 gagaccgggc ctttgtccgg cgctcccttg gagcctacct agactcagcc ggctctccac
      601 gctttgcctg accctgcttg ctcaactcta cgtctttgtt tcgttttctg ttctgcgccg
      661 ttacagatcc aagctgtgac cggcgcctac ggatccgaag ttcctattct ctagaaagta
      721 taggaacttc gcagagtagt agctggattg tagctgctat tagcaatcta aaacctctta
      781 gaagttccta ttcttcaaaa ggtataggaa cttcggcgcg ccgccaccat ggactatggc
      841 ggcgctttgt ctgccgtcgg actgttccag accagctaca ccctggagaa caacggcagc
      901 gtgatctgca tccccaacaa cggccagtgc ttctgcctgg cctggctgaa gagtaacggc
      961 accaacgccg agaagctggc cgccaacatc ctgcagtggg tggtgtttgc gctgagcgtg
     1021 gcgtgcctgg gctggtatgc gtatcaggcg tggcgcgcga cctgcggctg ggaagaagtg
     1081 tatgtggcgc tgattgaaat gatgaaaagc attattgaag cgtttcatga atttgatagc
     1141 ccggcgaccc tgtggctgag cagcggcaac ggcgtggtgt ggatgcgcta tggctcatgg
     1201 ctgctgacct gccccgtgat tctgattcat ctgagcaacc tgaccggcct gaaagatgat
     1261 tatagcaaac gcaccatggg cctgctggta agtgtcgggg ttgagctcat aacttcgtat
     1321 agtatacctt atacgaagtt attctttgca ccattctaaa gaataacagt gataatttct
     1381 gggttaaggc aaataacttc gtataggata ctttatacga agttatggta cccctcctgt
     1441 actcaccttg ccggtggtgc agatgaactt cagggtcagc ttgccgtagg tggcatcgcc
     1501 ctcgccctcg ccggacacgc tgaacttgtg gccgtttacg tcgccgtcca gctcgaccag
     1561 gatgggcacc accccggtga acagctcctc gcccttgctc accacgttga tgtcgatctg
     1621 gtccaggggg atgtactcgc cctcgctggt gatcctgctc ttggcggccg catcttcttc
     1681 ttccgccacc agggtttcca cttccatttc ctggcccgca atggtaattt tctgtttttt
     1741 gcgaatatcg ccatacagca gaatatgttc atgaattttc acgcgcagat agttgcccag
     1801 cacgccccac atgttcttcg caatcagatc cagaatgcta tggccaatcg cgctgccata
     1861 cgggctaata tggccgaagc cctcggggcc cagcaggaac agcacgggga acatgcccca
     1921 gctcacgaag aacagccagg ccatggctct caccagctgt ctgcacaggc ctttcggcac
     1981 ggtatgaaac gcttcaatat acactttggc cgcatgaaaa taggtataca tgccatagct
     2041 caggctaatc agaaaaaaca gaattttggt ccagccggtg cacatcgcgc tggtcgcgcc
     2101 ccacacaatg cagcccacgt cgctcaccta aacacatgag aaatagagtc ataagcacat
     2161 gggtcacata caggagatat gtatataaca ttaatacaat ttataaaaaa aagggggggc
     2221 acaactagta taacttcgta taaggtatac tatacgaagt tattaagagg tttcatattg
     2281 ctaatagcag ctacaatcca gctaccattc tgcataactt cgtataaagt atcctatacg
     2341 aagttatgtc gactggagag tggccagccc ttctcatgtt cagagaacat ggttaactgg
     2401 ttaagtcatg tcgtcccaca gctgcccgtg ccctggccca ccctcgtgac caccttcggc
     2461 tacggcctgc agtgcttcgc ccgctacccc gaccacatga agcagcacga cttcttcaag
     2521 tccgccatgc ccgaaggcta cgtccaggag cgcaccatct tcttcaagga cgacggcaac
     2581 tacaagaccc gcgccgaggt gaagttcgag ggcgacaccc tggtgaaccg catcgagctg
     2641 aagggcatcg acttcaagga ggacggcaac atcctggggc acaagctgga gtacaactac
     2701 aacagccaca acgtctatat catggccgac aagcagaaga acggcatcaa ggtgaacttc
     2761 aagatccgcc acaacatcga ggacggcagc gtgcagctcg ccgaccacta ccagcagaac
     2821 acccccatcg gcgacggccc cgtgctgctg cccgacaacc actacctgag ctaccagtcc
     2881 gccctgagca aagaccccaa cgagaagcgc gatcacatgg tcctgctgga gttcgtgacc
     2941 gccgccggga tcactctcgg catggacgag ctgtacaagt aagctagcga agttcctata
     3001 ctttctagag aataggaact tctaagcaga caatcttgta atacatcagc agctagtaga
     3061 ttgctccagc tagaagttcc tatacctttt gaagaatagg aacttcgaat tcgatatcaa
     3121 gcttatcgat aatcaacctc tggattacaa aatttgtgaa agattgactg gtattcttaa
     3181 ctatgttgct ccttttacgc tatgtggata cgctgcttta atgcctttgt atcatgctat
     3241 tgcttcccgt atggctttca ttttctcctc cttgtataaa tcctggttgc tgtctcttta
     3301 tgaggagttg tggcccgttg tcaggcaacg tggcgtggtg tgcactgtgt ttgctgacgc
     3361 aacccccact ggttggggca ttgccaccac ctgtcagctc ctttccggga ctttcgcttt
     3421 ccccctccct attgccacgg cggaactcat cgccgcctgc cttgcccgct gctggacagg
     3481 ggctcggctg ttgggcactg acaattccgt ggtgttgtcg gggaaatcat cgtcctttcc
     3541 ttggctgctc gcctatgttg ccacctggat tctgcgcggg acgtccttct gctacgtccc
     3601 ttcggccctc aatccagcgg accttccttc ccgcggcctg ctgccggctc tgcggcctct
     3661 tccgcgtctt cgccttcgcc ctcagacgag tcggatctcc ctttgggccg cctccccgca
     3721 tcgataccga gcgctgctcg agagatctac gggtggcatc cctgtgaccc ctccccagtg
     3781 cctctcctgg ccctggaagt tgccactcca gtgcccacca gccttgtcct aataaaatta
     3841 agttgcatca ttttgtctga ctaggtgtcc ttctataata ttatggggtg gaggggggtg
     3901 gtatggagca aggggcaagt tgggaagaca acctgtaggg cctgcggggt ctattgggaa
     3961 ccaagctgga gtgcagtggc acaatcttgg ctcactgcaa tctccgcctc ctgggttcaa
     4021 gcgattctcc tgcctcagcc tcccgagttg ttgggattcc aggcatgcat gaccaggctc
     4081 agctaatttt tgtttttttg gtagagacgg ggtttcacca tattggccag gctggtctcc
     4141 aactcctaat ctcaggtgat ctacccacct tggcctccca aattgctggg attacaggcg
     4201 tgaaccactg ctcccttccc tgtccttctg attttgtagg taaccacgtg cggaccgagc
     4261 ggccgcagga acccctagtg atggagttgg ccactccctc tctgcgcgct cgctcgctca
     4321 ctgaggccgg gcgaccaaag gtcgcccgac gcccgggctt tgcccgggcg gcctcagtga
     4381 gcgagcgagc gcgcagctgc ctgcaggggc gcctgatgcg gtattttctc cttacgcatc
     4441 tgtgcggtat ttcacaccgc atannnnnnn nnnnnnnnnn nnnnnnnnnn nnnnnnnnnn
     4501 nnnnnnnnnn nnnnnnnnnn nnnnnnnnnn nnnnnnnnnn nnnnnnnnnn nnnnnnnntn
     4561 nnnnnnnnnn nnnnnnnnnn nnnnnnnnnn nnnnnnnnnn nnnnncnnnn nnnnnnnnnn
     4621 nnnnnnnnnn nnnnnnnnnn nnnnnnnnnn nnnnnnnnnn nnnnnnnnnn nnnnnnnnnn
     4681 nnnnnnnnnn nnnnnnnnnn nnnnnnnnnn nnnnnnnnnn nnnnnnnnnn nnnnnnnnnn
     4741 nnnnnnncct ttgacgttgg agtccacgtt ctttaatagt ggactcttgt tccaaactgg
     4801 aacaacactc aactctatct cgggctattc ttttgattta taagggattt tgccgatttc
     4861 ggtctattgg ttaaaaaatg agctgattta acaaaaattt aacgcgaatt ttaacaaaat
     4921 attaacgttt acaattttat ggtgcactct cagtacaatc tgctctgatg ccgcatagtt
     4981 aagccagccc cgacacccgc caacacccgc tgacgcgccc tgacgggctt gtctgctccc
     5041 ggcatccgct tacagacaag ctgtgaccgt ctccgggagc tgcatgtgtc agaggttttc
     5101 accgtcatca ccgaaacgcg cgagacgaaa gggcctcgtg atacgcctat ttttataggt
     5161 taatgtcatg ataataatgg tttcttagac gtcaggtggc acttttcggg gaaatgtgcg
     5221 cggaacccct atttgtttat ttttctaaat acattcaaat atgtatccgc tcatgagaca
     5281 ataaccctga taaatgcttc aataatattg aaaaaggaag agtatgagta ttcaacattt
     5341 ccgtgtcgcc cttattccct tttttgcggc attttgcctt cctgtttttg ctcacccaga
     5401 aacgctggtg aaagtaaaag atgctgaaga tcagttgggt gcacgagtgg gttacatcga
     5461 actggatctc aacagcggta agatccttga gagttttcgc cccgaagaac gttttccaat
     5521 gatgagcact tttaaagttc tgctatgtgg cgcggtatta tcccgtattg acgccgggca
     5581 agagcaactc ggtcgccgca tacactattc tcagaatgac ttggttgagt actcaccagt
     5641 cacagaaaag catcttacgg atggcatgac agtaagagaa ttatgcagtg ctgccataac
     5701 catgagtgat aacactgcgg ccaacttact tctgacaacg atcggaggac cgaaggagct
     5761 aaccgctttt ttgcacaaca tgggggatca tgtaactcgc cttgatcgtt gggaaccgga
     5821 gctgaatgaa gccataccaa acgacgagcg tgacaccacg atgcctgtag caatggcaac
     5881 aacgttgcgc aaactattaa ctggcgaact acttactcta gcttcccggc aacaattaat
     5941 agactggatg gaggcggata aagttgcagg accacttctg cgctcggccc ttccggctgg
     6001 ctggtttatt gctgataaat ctggagccgg tgagcgtggg tctcgcggta tcattgcagc
     6061 actggggcca gatggtaagc cctcccgtat cgtagttatc tacacgacgg ggagtcaggc
     6121 aactatggat gaacgaaata gacagatcgc tgagataggt gcctcactga ttaagcattg
     6181 gtaactgtca gaccaagttt actcatatat actttagatt gatttaaaac ttcattttta
     6241 atttaaaagg atctaggtga agatcctttt tgataatctc atgaccaaaa tcccttaacg
     6301 tgagttttcg ttccactgag cgtcagaccc cgtagaaaag atcaaaggat cttcttgaga
     6361 tccttttttt ctgcgcgtaa tctgctgctt gcaaacaaaa aaaccaccgc taccagcggt
     6421 ggtttgtttg ccggatcaag agctaccaac tctttttccg aaggtaactg gcttcagcag
     6481 agcgcagata ccaaatactg ttcttctagt gtagccgtag ttaggccacc acttcaagaa
     6541 ctctgtagca ccgcctacat acctcgctct gctaatcctg ttaccagtgg ctgctgccag
     6601 tggcgataag tcgtgtctta ccgggttgga ctcaagacga tagttaccgg ataaggcgca
     6661 gcggtcgggc tgaacggggg gttcgtgcac acagcccagc ttggagcgaa cgacctacac
     6721 cgaactgaga tacctacagc gtgagctatg agaaagcgcc acgcttcccg aagggagaaa
     6781 ggcggacagg tatccggtaa gcggcagggt cggaacagga gagcgcacga gggagcttcc
     6841 agggggaaac gcctggtatc tttatagtcc tgtcgggttt cgccacctct gacttgagcg
     6901 tcgatttttg tgatgctcgt caggggggcg gagcctatgg aaaaacgcca gcaacgcggc
     6961 ctttttacgg ttcctggcct tttgctggcc ttttgctcac atgt
//
