Features (pLannotate 1.2.2; 27 found; start..end, strand, type, name):
      1..141     -  repeat_region  AAV2 ITR: inverted terminal repeat of adeno-associated virus serotype 2 inverted
    188..399     +  promoter       EF-1α core promoter: core promoter for human elongation factor EF-1α
    412..680     +  LTR            5' LTR (truncated): truncated 5' long terminal repeat (LTR) from human T-cell leukemia virus (HTLV) type 1
    708..741     +  protein_bind   FRT (minimal): supports FLP-mediated excision but not integration (Turan and Bode, 2011) FLP recombinase from the Saccharomyces cerevisiae 2μ plasmid
    750..791     -  intron         β-globin intron (fragment): internally truncated intron from human β-globin
    840..873     +  CDS            ChR2(H134R) (fragment): H134R mutant of an N-terminal fragment of channelrhodopsin-2 from the alga Chlamydomonas reinhardtii (Nagel et al., 2005) blue light-activated cation channel
   1320..1353    +  protein_bind   loxN: Cre-mediated recombination occurs in the 8-bp core sequence (GTATACCT). loxN sites are compatible with each other, but incompatible with loxP or lox2272 sites. Cre recombinase
   1354..1403    +  intron         β-globin intron (fragment): internally truncated intron from human β-globin
   1404..1437    +  protein_bind   lox2272: Cre-mediated recombination occurs in the 8-bp core sequence (GGATACTT). lox2272 sites are compatible with each other, but incompatible with loxP or loxN sites (Lee and Saito, 1988). Cre recombinase
   1458..1615    -  CDS            Citrine (fragment): enhanced variant of YFP (Heikal et al., 2001) mammalian codon-optimized
   1614..1673    -  CDS            KCNJ2 (fragment): KCNJ2_HUMAN - Also known as IRK1. Experimental evidence at protein level: Swiss-Prot protein existence level 1. Probably participates in establishing action potential waveform and excitability of neuronal and muscle tissues. Inward rectifier potassium channels are characterized by a greater tendency to allow potassium to flow into the cell rather than out of it. Their voltage dependence is regulated by the concentration of extracellular potassium; as external potassium is raised, the voltage range of the channel opening shifts to more positive voltages. The inward rectification is mainly due t
   2241..2274    -  protein_bind   loxN: Cre-mediated recombination occurs in the 8-bp core sequence (GTATACCT). loxN sites are compatible with each other, but incompatible with loxP or lox2272 sites. Cre recombinase
   2275..2324    +  intron         β-globin intron (fragment): internally truncated intron from human β-globin
   2325..2358    -  protein_bind   lox2272: Cre-mediated recombination occurs in the 8-bp core sequence (GGATACTT). lox2272 sites are compatible with each other, but incompatible with loxP or loxN sites (Lee and Saito, 1988). Cre recombinase
   2431..2993    +  CDS            EYFP (fragment): enhanced YFP mammalian codon-optimized
   3000..3033    -  protein_bind   FRT (minimal): supports FLP-mediated excision but not integration (Turan and Bode, 2011) FLP recombinase from the Saccharomyces cerevisiae 2μ plasmid
   3118..3142    +  misc_feature   MCS (fragment): pBluescript multiple cloning site
   3142..3730    +  misc_feature   WPRE: woodchuck hepatitis virus posttranscriptional regulatory element
   3762..4238    +  polyA_signal   hGH poly(A) signal: human growth hormone polyadenylation signal
   4278..4418    +  repeat_region  AAV2 ITR: inverted terminal repeat of adeno-associated virus serotype 2 inverted
   4423..4474    -  misc_feature   bom (fragment): basis of mobility region from pBR322
   4493..4873    +  rep_origin     M13 ori (sequence partly withheld): M13 bacteriophage origin of replication; arrow indicates direction of (+) strand synthesis
   4949..4998    -  misc_feature   bom (fragment): basis of mobility region from pBR322
   5100..5135    -  CDS            rop (fragment): Rop protein, which maintains plasmids at low copy number; rop
   5230..5334    +  promoter       AmpR promoter: bla
   5335..6195    +  CDS            AmpR: β-lactamase; bla; confers resistance to ampicillin, carbenicillin, and related antibiotics
   6366..6954    +  rep_origin     ori: high-copy-number ColE1/pMB1/pBR322/pUC origin of replication
>Addgene plasmid #137146 | pAAV-nEF-Con/Foff 2.0-bREACHes-EYFP | depositor full sequence | sequence record 265109 | pAAV-nEF-Con/Foff 2.0-bREACHes-EYFP sequence 7015 bps
CCTGCAGGCAGCTGCGCGCTCGCTCGCTCACTGAGGCCGCCCGGGCAAAGCCCGGGCGTCGGGCGACCTT
TGGTCGCCCGGCCTCAGTGAGCGAGCGAGCGCGCAGAGAGGGAGTGGCCAACTCCATCACTAGGGGTTCC
TGCGGCCGCACGCGTAAGGATCTGCGATCGCTCCGGTGCCCGTCAGTGGGCAGAGCGCACATCGCCCACA
GTCCCCGAGAAGTTGGGGGGAGGGGTCGGCAATTGAACGGGTGCCTAGAGAAGGTGGCGCGGGGTAAACT
GGGAAAGTGATGTCGTGTACTGGCTCCGCCTTTTTCCCGAGGGTGGGGGAGAACCGTATATAAGTGCAGT
AGTCGCCGTGAACGTTCTTTTTCGCAACGGGTTTGCCGCCAGAACACAGCTGAAGCTTCGAGGGGCTCGC
ATCTCTCCTTCACGCGCCCGCCGCCCTACCTGAGGCCGCCATCCACGCCGGTTGAGTCGCGTTCTGCCGC
CTCCCGCCTGTGGTGCCTCCTGAACTGCGTCCGCCGTCTAGGTAAGTTTAAAGCTCAGGTCGAGACCGGG
CCTTTGTCCGGCGCTCCCTTGGAGCCTACCTAGACTCAGCCGGCTCTCCACGCTTTGCCTGACCCTGCTT
GCTCAACTCTACGTCTTTGTTTCGTTTTCTGTTCTGCGCCGTTACAGATCCAAGCTGTGACCGGCGCCTA
CGGATCCGAAGTTCCTATTCTCTAGAAAGTATAGGAACTTCGCAGAGTAGTAGCTGGATTGTAGCTGCTA
TTAGCAATCTAAAACCTCTTAGAAGTTCCTATTCTTCAAAAGGTATAGGAACTTCGGCGCGCCGCCACCA
TGGACTATGGCGGCGCTTTGTCTGCCGTCGGACTGTTCCAGACCAGCTACACCCTGGAGAACAACGGCAG
CGTGATCTGCATCCCCAACAACGGCCAGTGCTTCTGCCTGGCCTGGCTGAAGAGTAACGGCACCAACGCC
GAGAAGCTGGCCGCCAACATCCTGCAGTGGGTGGTGTTTGCGCTGAGCGTGGCGTGCCTGGGCTGGTATG
CGTATCAGGCGTGGCGCGCGACCTGCGGCTGGGAAGAAGTGTATGTGGCGCTGATTGAAATGATGAAAAG
CATTATTGAAGCGTTTCATGAATTTGATAGCCCGGCGACCCTGTGGCTGAGCAGCGGCAACGGCGTGGTG
TGGATGCGCTATGGCTCATGGCTGCTGACCTGCCCCGTGATTCTGATTCATCTGAGCAACCTGACCGGCC
TGAAAGATGATTATAGCAAACGCACCATGGGCCTGCTGGTAAGTGTCGGGGTTGAGCTCATAACTTCGTA
TAGTATACCTTATACGAAGTTATTCTTTGCACCATTCTAAAGAATAACAGTGATAATTTCTGGGTTAAGG
CAAATAACTTCGTATAGGATACTTTATACGAAGTTATGGTACCCCTCCTGTACTCACCTTGCCGGTGGTG
CAGATGAACTTCAGGGTCAGCTTGCCGTAGGTGGCATCGCCCTCGCCCTCGCCGGACACGCTGAACTTGT
GGCCGTTTACGTCGCCGTCCAGCTCGACCAGGATGGGCACCACCCCGGTGAACAGCTCCTCGCCCTTGCT
CACCACGTTGATGTCGATCTGGTCCAGGGGGATGTACTCGCCCTCGCTGGTGATCCTGCTCTTGGCGGCC
GCATCTTCTTCTTCCGCCACCAGGGTTTCCACTTCCATTTCCTGGCCCGCAATGGTAATTTTCTGTTTTT
TGCGAATATCGCCATACAGCAGAATATGTTCATGAATTTTCACGCGCAGATAGTTGCCCAGCACGCCCCA
CATGTTCTTCGCAATCAGATCCAGAATGCTATGGCCAATCGCGCTGCCATACGGGCTAATATGGCCGAAG
CCCTCGGGGCCCAGCAGGAACAGCACGGGGAACATGCCCCAGCTCACGAAGAACAGCCAGGCCATGGCTC
TCACCAGCTGTCTGCACAGGCCTTTCGGCACGGTATGAAACGCTTCAATATACACTTTGGCCGCATGAAA
ATAGGTATACATGCCATAGCTCAGGCTAATCAGAAAAAACAGAATTTTGGTCCAGCCGGTGCACATCGCG
CTGGTCGCGCCCCACACAATGCAGCCCACGTCGCTCACCTAAACACATGAGAAATAGAGTCATAAGCACA
TGGGTCACATACAGGAGATATGTATATAACATTAATACAATTTATAAAAAAAAGGGGGGGCACAACTAGT
ATAACTTCGTATAAGGTATACTATACGAAGTTATTAAGAGGTTTCATATTGCTAATAGCAGCTACAATCC
AGCTACCATTCTGCATAACTTCGTATAAAGTATCCTATACGAAGTTATGTCGACTGGAGAGTGGCCAGCC
CTTCTCATGTTCAGAGAACATGGTTAACTGGTTAAGTCATGTCGTCCCACAGCTGCCCGTGCCCTGGCCC
ACCCTCGTGACCACCTTCGGCTACGGCCTGCAGTGCTTCGCCCGCTACCCCGACCACATGAAGCAGCACG
ACTTCTTCAAGTCCGCCATGCCCGAAGGCTACGTCCAGGAGCGCACCATCTTCTTCAAGGACGACGGCAA
CTACAAGACCCGCGCCGAGGTGAAGTTCGAGGGCGACACCCTGGTGAACCGCATCGAGCTGAAGGGCATC
GACTTCAAGGAGGACGGCAACATCCTGGGGCACAAGCTGGAGTACAACTACAACAGCCACAACGTCTATA
TCATGGCCGACAAGCAGAAGAACGGCATCAAGGTGAACTTCAAGATCCGCCACAACATCGAGGACGGCAG
CGTGCAGCTCGCCGACCACTACCAGCAGAACACCCCCATCGGCGACGGCCCCGTGCTGCTGCCCGACAAC
CACTACCTGAGCTACCAGTCCGCCCTGAGCAAAGACCCCAACGAGAAGCGCGATCACATGGTCCTGCTGG
AGTTCGTGACCGCCGCCGGGATCACTCTCGGCATGGACGAGCTGTACAAGTAAGCTAGCGAAGTTCCTAT
ACTTTCTAGAGAATAGGAACTTCTAAGCAGACAATCTTGTAATACATCAGCAGCTAGTAGATTGCTCCAG
CTAGAAGTTCCTATACCTTTTGAAGAATAGGAACTTCGAATTCGATATCAAGCTTATCGATAATCAACCT
CTGGATTACAAAATTTGTGAAAGATTGACTGGTATTCTTAACTATGTTGCTCCTTTTACGCTATGTGGAT
ACGCTGCTTTAATGCCTTTGTATCATGCTATTGCTTCCCGTATGGCTTTCATTTTCTCCTCCTTGTATAA
ATCCTGGTTGCTGTCTCTTTATGAGGAGTTGTGGCCCGTTGTCAGGCAACGTGGCGTGGTGTGCACTGTG
TTTGCTGACGCAACCCCCACTGGTTGGGGCATTGCCACCACCTGTCAGCTCCTTTCCGGGACTTTCGCTT
TCCCCCTCCCTATTGCCACGGCGGAACTCATCGCCGCCTGCCTTGCCCGCTGCTGGACAGGGGCTCGGCT
GTTGGGCACTGACAATTCCGTGGTGTTGTCGGGGAAATCATCGTCCTTTCCTTGGCTGCTCGCCTGTGTT
GCCACCTGGATTCTGCGCGGGACGTCCTTCTGCTACGTCCCTTCGGCCCTCAATCCAGCGGACCTTCCTT
CCCGCGGCCTGCTGCCGGCTCTGCGGCCTCTTCCGCGTCTTCGCCTTCGCCCTCAGACGAGTCGGATCTC
CCTTTGGGCCGCCTCCCCGCATCGATACCGAGCGCTGCTCGAGAGATCTACGGGTGGCATCCCTGTGACC
CCTCCCCAGTGCCTCTCCTGGCCCTGGAAGTTGCCACTCCAGTGCCCACCAGCCTTGTCCTAATAAAATT
AAGTTGCATCATTTTGTCTGACTAGGTGTCCTTCTATAATATTATGGGGTGGAGGGGGGTGGTATGGAGC
AAGGGGCAAGTTGGGAAGACAACCTGTAGGGCCTGCGGGGTCTATTGGGAACCAAGCTGGAGTGCAGTGG
CACAATCTTGGCTCACTGCAATCTCCGCCTCCTGGGTTCAAGCGATTCTCCTGCCTCAGCCTCCCGAGTT
GTTGGGATTCCAGGCATGCATGACCAGGCTCAGCTAATTTTTGTTTTTTTGGTAGAGACGGGGTTTCACC
ATATTGGCCAGGCTGGTCTCCAACTCCTAATCTCAGGTGATCTACCCACCTTGGCCTCCCAAATTGCTGG
GATTACAGGCGTGAACCACTGCTCCCTTCCCTGTCCTTCTGATTTTGTAGGTAACCACGTGCGGACCGAG
CGGCCGCAGGAACCCCTAGTGATGGAGTTGGCCACTCCCTCTCTGCGCGCTCGCTCGCTCACTGAGGCCG
GGCGACCAAAGGTCGCCCGACGCCCGGGCTTTGCCCGGGCGGCCTCAGTGAGCGAGCGAGCGCGCAGCTG
CCTGCAGGGGCGCCTGATGCGGTATTTTCTCCTTACGCATCTGTGCGGTATTTCACACCGCATA
[142 nt withheld, positions 4475-4616]
C
[141 nt withheld, positions 4618-4758]
CCTTTGACGTTGGAGTCCACGTTCTTTAATAGTGGACTCTTGTTCCAAACTGGAACAACACTCAACCCTA
TCTCGGGCTATTCTTTTGATTTATAAGGGATTTTGCCGATTTCGGCCTATTGGTTAAAAAATGAGCTGAT
TTAACAAAAATTTAACGCGAATTTTAACAAAATATTAACGTTTACAATTTTATGGTGCACTCTCAGTACA
ATCTGCTCTGATGCCGCATAGTTAAGCCAGCCCCGACACCCGCCAACACCCGCTGACGCGCCCTGACGGG
CTTGTCTGCTCCCGGCATCCGCTTACAGACAAGCTGTGACCGTCTCCGGGAGCTGCATGTGTCAGAGGTT
TTCACCGTCATCACCGAAACGCGCGAGACGAAAGGGCCTCGTGATACGCCTATTTTTATAGGTTAATGTC
ATGATAATAATGGTTTCTTAGACGTCAGGTGGCACTTTTCGGGGAAATGTGCGCGGAACCCCTATTTGTT
TATTTTTCTAAATACATTCAAATATGTATCCGCTCATGAGACAATAACCCTGATAAATGCTTCAATAATA
TTGAAAAAGGAAGAGTATGAGTATTCAACATTTCCGTGTCGCCCTTATTCCCTTTTTTGCGGCATTTTGC
CTTCCTGTTTTTGCTCACCCAGAAACGCTGGTGAAAGTAAAAGATGCTGAAGATCAGTTGGGTGCACGAG
TGGGTTACATCGAACTGGATCTCAACAGCGGTAAGATCCTTGAGAGTTTTCGCCCCGAAGAACGTTTTCC
AATGATGAGCACTTTTAAAGTTCTGCTATGTGGCGCGGTATTATCCCGTATTGACGCCGGGCAAGAGCAA
CTCGGTCGCCGCATACACTATTCTCAGAATGACTTGGTTGAGTACTCACCAGTCACAGAAAAGCATCTTA
CGGATGGCATGACAGTAAGAGAATTATGCAGTGCTGCCATAACCATGAGTGATAACACTGCGGCCAACTT
ACTTCTGACAACGATCGGAGGACCGAAGGAGCTAACCGCTTTTTTGCACAACATGGGGGATCATGTAACT
CGCCTTGATCGTTGGGAACCGGAGCTGAATGAAGCCATACCAAACGACGAGCGTGACACCACGATGCCTG
TAGCAATGGCAACAACGTTGCGCAAACTATTAACTGGCGAACTACTTACTCTAGCTTCCCGGCAACAATT
AATAGACTGGATGGAGGCGGATAAAGTTGCAGGACCACTTCTGCGCTCGGCCCTTCCGGCTGGCTGGTTT
ATTGCTGATAAATCTGGAGCCGGTGAGCGTGGGTCTCGCGGTATCATTGCAGCACTGGGGCCAGATGGTA
AGCCCTCCCGTATCGTAGTTATCTACACGACGGGGAGTCAGGCAACTATGGATGAACGAAATAGACAGAT
CGCTGAGATAGGTGCCTCACTGATTAAGCATTGGTAACTGTCAGACCAAGTTTACTCATATATACTTTAG
ATTGATTTAAAACTTCATTTTTAATTTAAAAGGATCTAGGTGAAGATCCTTTTTGATAATCTCATGACCA
AAATCCCTTAACGTGAGTTTTCGTTCCACTGAGCGTCAGACCCCGTAGAAAAGATCAAAGGATCTTCTTG
AGATCCTTTTTTTCTGCGCGTAATCTGCTGCTTGCAAACAAAAAAACCACCGCTACCAGCGGTGGTTTGT
TTGCCGGATCAAGAGCTACCAACTCTTTTTCCGAAGGTAACTGGCTTCAGCAGAGCGCAGATACCAAATA
CTGTCCTTCTAGTGTAGCCGTAGTTAGGCCACCACTTCAAGAACTCTGTAGCACCGCCTACATACCTCGC
TCTGCTAATCCTGTTACCAGTGGCTGCTGCCAGTGGCGATAAGTCGTGTCTTACCGGGTTGGACTCAAGA
CGATAGTTACCGGATAAGGCGCAGCGGTCGGGCTGAACGGGGGGTTCGTGCACACAGCCCAGCTTGGAGC
GAACGACCTACACCGAACTGAGATACCTACAGCGTGAGCTATGAGAAAGCGCCACGCTTCCCGAAGGGAG
AAAGGCGGACAGGTATCCGGTAAGCGGCAGGGTCGGAACAGGAGAGCGCACGAGGGAGCTTCCAGGGGGA
AACGCCTGGTATCTTTATAGTCCTGTCGGGTTTCGCCACCTCTGACTTGAGCGTCGATTTTTGTGATGCT
CGTCAGGGGGGCGGAGCCTATGGAAAAACGCCAGCAACGCGGCCTTTTTACGGTTCCTGGCCTTTTGCTG
GCCTTTTGCTCACATGT
