>Addgene plasmid #137146 | pAAV-nEF-Con/Foff 2.0-bREACHes-EYFP | depositor partial sequence | sequence record 264992 | Promoter through WPRE
AAGGATCTGCGATCGCTCCGGTGCCCGTCAGTGGGCAGAGCGCACATCGCCCACAGTCCCCGAGAAGTTG
GGGGGAGGGGTCGGCAATTGAACGGGTGCCTAGAGAAGGTGGCGCGGGGTAAACTGGGAAAGTGATGTCG
TGTACTGGCTCCGCCTTTTTCCCGAGGGTGGGGGAGAACCGTATATAAGTGCAGTAGTCGCCGTGAACGT
TCTTTTTCGCAACGGGTTTGCCGCCAGAACACAGCTGAAGCTTCGAGGGGCTCGCATCTCTCCTTCACGC
GCCCGCCGCCCTACCTGAGGCCGCCATCCACGCCGGTTGAGTCGCGTTCTGCCGCCTCCCGCCTGTGGTG
CCTCCTGAACTGCGTCCGCCGTCTAGGTAAGTTTAAAGCTCAGGTCGAGACCGGGCCTTTGTCCGGCGCT
CCCTTGGAGCCTACCTAGACTCAGCCGGCTCTCCACGCTTTGCCTGACCCTGCTTGCTCAACTCTACGTC
TTTGTTTCGTTTTCTGTTCTGCGCCGTTACAGATCCAAGCTGTGACCGGCGCCTACGGATCCGAAGTTCC
TATTCTCTAGAAAGTATAGGAACTTCGCAGAGTAGTAGCTGGATTGTAGCTGCTATTAGCAATCTAAAAC
CTCTTAGAAGTTCCTATTCTTCAAAAGGTATAGGAACTTCGGCGCGCCGCCACCATGGACTATGGCGGCG
CTTTGTCTGCCGTCGGACTGTTCCAGACCAGCTACACCCTGGAGAACAACGGCAGCGTGATCTGCATCCC
CAACAACGGCCAGTGCTTCTGCCTGGCCTGGCTGAAGAGTAACGGCACCAACGCCGAGAAGCTGGCCGCC
AACATCCTGCAGTGGGTGGTGTTTGCGCTGAGCGTGGCGTGCCTGGGCTGGTATGCGTATCAGGCGTGGC
GCGCGACCTGCGGCTGGGAAGAAGTGTATGTGGCGCTGATTGAAATGATGAAAAGCATTATTGAAGCGTT
TCATGAATTTGATAGCCCGGCGACCCTGTGGCTGAGCAGCGGCAACGGCGTGGTGTGGATGCGCTATGGC
TCATGGCTGCTGACCTGCCCCGTGATTCTGATTCATCTGAGCAACCTGACCGGCCTGAAAGATGATTATA
GCAAACGCACCATGGGCCTGCTGGTAAGTGTCGGGGTTGAGCTCATAACTTCGTATAGTATACCTTATAC
GAAGTTATTCTTTGCACCATTCTAAAGAATAACAGTGATAATTTCTGGGTTAAGGCAAATAACTTCGTAT
AGGATACTTTATACGAAGTTATGGTACCCCTCCTGTACTCACCTTGCCGGTGGTGCAGATGAACTTCAGG
GTCAGCTTGCCGTAGGTGGCATCGCCCTCGCCCTCGCCGGACACGCTGAACTTGTGGCCGTTTACGTCGC
CGTCCAGCTCGACCAGGATGGGCACCACCCCGGTGAACAGCTCCTCGCCCTTGCTCACCACGTTGATGTC
GATCTGGTCCAGGGGGATGTACTCGCCCTCGCTGGTGATCCTGCTCTTGGCGGCCGCATCTTCTTCTTCC
GCCACCAGGGTTTCCACTTCCATTTCCTGGCCCGCAATGGTAATTTTCTGTTTTTTGCGAATATCGCCAT
ACAGCAGAATATGTTCATGAATTTTCACGCGCAGATAGTTGCCCAGCACGCCCCACATGTTCTTCGCAAT
CAGATCCAGAATGCTATGGCCAATCGCGCTGCCATACGGGCTAATATGGCCGAAGCCCTCGGGGCCCAGC
AGGAACAGCACGGGGAACATGCCCCAGCTCACGAAGAACAGCCAGGCCATGGCTCTCACCAGCTGTCTGC
ACAGGCCTTTCGGCACGGTATGAAACGCTTCAATATACACTTTGGCCGCATGAAAATAGGTATACATGCC
ATAGCTCAGGCTAATCAGAAAAAACAGAATTTTGGTCCAGCCGGTGCACATCGCGCTGGTCGCGCCCCAC
ACAATGCAGCCCACGTCGCTCACCTAAACACATGAGAAATAGAGTCATAAGCACATGGGTCACATACAGG
AGATATGTATATAACATTAATACAATTTATAAAAAAAAGGGGGGGCACAACTAGTATAACTTCGTATAAG
GTATACTATACGAAGTTATTAAGAGGTTTCATATTGCTAATAGCAGCTACAATCCAGCTACCATTCTGCA
TAACTTCGTATAAAGTATCCTATACGAAGTTATGTCGACTGGAGAGTGGCCAGCCCTTCTCATGTTCAGA
GAACATGGTTAACTGGTTAAGTCATGTCGTCCCACAGCTGCCCGTGCCCTGGCCCACCCTCGTGACCACC
TTCGGCTACGGCCTGCAGTGCTTCGCCCGCTACCCCGACCACATGAAGCAGCACGACTTCTTCAAGTCCG
CCATGCCCGAAGGCTACGTCCAGGAGCGCACCATCTTCTTCAAGGACGACGGCAACTACAAGACCCGCGC
CGAGGTGAAGTTCGAGGGCGACACCCTGGTGAACCGCATCGAGCTGAAGGGCATCGACTTCAAGGAGGAC
GGCAACATCCTGGGGCACAAGCTGGAGTACAACTACAACAGCCACAACGTCTATATCATGGCCGACAAGC
AGAAGAACGGCATCAAGGTGAACTTCAAGATCCGCCACAACATCGAGGACGGCAGCGTGCAGCTCGCCGA
CCACTACCAGCAGAACACCCCCATCGGCGACGGCCCCGTGCTGCTGCCCGACAACCACTACCTGAGCTAC
CAGTCCGCCCTGAGCAAAGACCCCAACGAGAAGCGCGATCACATGGTCCTGCTGGAGTTCGTGACCGCCG
CCGGGATCACTCTCGGCATGGACGAGCTGTACAAGTAAGCTAGCGAAGTTCCTATACTTTCTAGAGAATA
GGAACTTCTAAGCAGACAATCTTGTAATACATCAGCAGCTAGTAGATTGCTCCAGCTAGAAGTTCCTATA
CCTTTTGAAGAATAGGAACTTCGAATTCGATATCAAGCTTATCGATAATCAACCTCTGGATTACAAAATT
TGTGAAAGATTGACTGGTATTCTTAACTATGTTGCTCCTTTTACGCTATGTGGATACGCTGCTTTAATGC
CTTTGTATCATGCTATTGCTTCCCGTATGGCTTTCATTTTCTCCTCCTTGTATAAATCCTGGTTGCTGTC
TCTTTATGAGGAGTTGTGGCCCGTTGTCAGGCAACGTGGCGTGGTGTGCACTGTGTTTGCTGACGCAACC
CCCACTGGTTGGGGCATTGCCACCACCTGTCAGCTCCTTTCCGGGACTTTCGCTTTCCCCCTCCCTATTG
CCACGGCGGAACTCATCGCCGCCTGCCTTGCCCGCTGCTGGACAGGGGCTCGGCTGTTGGGCACTGACAA
TTCCGTGGTGTTGTCGGGGAAATCATCGTCCTTTCCTTGGCTGCTCGCCTGTGTTGCCACCTGGATTCTG
CGCGGGACGTCCTTCTGCTACGTCCCTTCGGCCCTCAATCCAGCGGACCTTCCTTCCCGCGGCCTGCTGC
CGGCTCTGCGGCCTCTTCCGCGTCTTCGCCTTCGCCCTCAGACGAGTCGGATCTCCCTTTGGGCCGCCTC
CCCGCATCGATACCG
